>Addgene plasmid #16642 | PIK3CA - Exon9 E545K | addgene full sequence | sequence record 226770 | Addgene NGS Result
CGTTACATAACTTACGGTAAATGGCCCGCCTGGCTGACCGCCCAACGACCCCCGCCCATTGACGTCAATA
ATGACGTATGTTCCCATAGTAACGCCAATAGGGACTTTCCATTGACGTCAATGGGTGGAGTATTTACGGT
AAACTGCCCACTTGGCAGTACATCAAGTGTATCATATGCCAAGTACGCCCCCTATTGACGTCAATGACGG
TAAATGGCCCGCCTGGCATTATGCCCAGTACATGACCTTATGGGACTTTCCTACTTGGCAGTACATCTAC
GTATTAGTCATCGCTATTACCATGGTGATGCGGTTTTGGCAGTACATCAATGGGCGTGGATAGCGGTTTG
ACTCACGGGGATTTCCAAGTCTCCACCCCATTGACGTCAATGGGAGTTTGTTTTGGCACCAAAATCAACG
GGACTTTCCAAAATGTCGTAACAACTCCGCCCCATTGACGCAAATGGGCGGTAGGCGTGTACGGTGGGAG
GTCTATATAAGCAGAGCTGGTTTAGTGAACCGTCAGATCCGCTAGCGATTACGCCAAGCTCGAAATTAAC
CCTCACTAAAGGGAACAAAAGCTGGAGCTCCACCGCGGTGGCGGCCGCCACCATGGATTACAAGGATGAC
GACGATAAGGCCCGGGCGGATCCCCCGGGCTGCAGGAATTCGATAGTTCGAACCATGCCTCCAAGACCAT
CATCAGGTGAACTGTGGGGCATCCACTTGATGCCCCCAAGAATCCTAGTAGAATGTTTACTACCAAATGG
AATGATAGTGACTTTAGAATGCCTCCGCGAGGCTACATTAATAACCATAAAGCATGAACTATTTAAAGAA
GCAAGAAAATACCCCCTCCATCAACTTCTTCAAGATGAATCTTCTTACATTTTCGTAAGTGTTACTCAAG
AAGCAGAAAGGGAAGAATTTTTTGATGAAACAAGACGACTTTGTGACCTTCGGCTTTTTCAACCCTTTTT
AAAAGTAATTGAACCAGTAGGCAACCGTGAAGAAAAGATCCTCGATCGAGAAATTGGTTTTGCTATCGGC
ATGCCAGTGTGTGAATTTGATATGGTTAAAGATCCAGAAGTACAGGACTTCCGAAGAAATATTCTGAACG
TTTGTAAAGAAGCTGTGGATCTTAGGGACCTCAATTCACCTCATAGTAGAGCAATGTATGTCTATCCTCC
AAATGTAGAATCTTCACCAGAATCGCCAAAGCACATATACAATAAATTAGATAAAGGGCAAATAATAGTG
GTGATCTGGGTAATAGTTTCTCCAAATAATGACAAGCAGAAGTATACTCTGAAAATCAACCATGACTGTG
TACCAGAACAAGTAATTGCTGAAGCAATCAGGAAAAAAACTCGAAGTATGTTGCTATCCTCTGAACAACT
AAAACTCTGTGTTTTAGAATATCAGGGCAAGTATATTTTAAAAGTGTGTGGATGTGATGAATACTTCCTA
GAAAAATATCCTCTGAGTCAGTATAAGTATATAAGAAGCTGTATAATGCTAGGGAGGATGCCCAATTTGA
TGTTGATGGCTAAAGAAAGCCTTTATTCTCAACTGCCGATGGACTGTTTCACAATGCCATCTTATTCCAG
ACGCATTTCCACAGCTACACCATATATGAATGGAGAAGCATCTACAAAATCCCTTTGGGTTATAAATAGT
GCACTCAGAATAAAAATTCTTTGTGCAACCTACGTGAATGTAAATATTCGAGACATTGATAAGATCTATG
TTCGAACAGGTATCTACCATGGAGGAGAACCCTTATGTGACAATGTGAACACTCAAAGAGTACCTTGTTC
CAATCCCAGGTGGAATGAATGGCTGAATTATGATATATACATTCCTGATCTTCCTCGTGCTGTTCGACTT
TGCCCTTCCATTTGCTCTGTTAAAGGCCGAAAGGGTGCTAAAGAGGAACACTGTCCATTGGCATGGGGAA
ATATAAACTTGTTTGATTACACAGACACTCTAGTATCTGGAAAAATGGCTTTGAATCTTTGGCCAGTACC
TCATGGATTAGAAGATTTGCTGAACCCTATTGGTGTTACTGGATCAAATCCAAATAAAGAAACTCCATGC
TTAGAGTTGGAGTTTGACTGGTTCAGCAGTGTGGTAAAGTTCCCAGATATGTCAGTGATTGAAGAGCATG
CCAATTGGTCTGTATCCCGAGAAGCAGGATTTAGCTATTCCCACGCAGGACTGAGTAACAGACTAGCTAG
AGACAATGAATTAAGGGAAAATGACAAAGAACAGCTCAAAGCAATTTCTACACGAGATCCTCTCTCTGAA
ATCACTAAGCAGGAGAAAGATTTTCTATGGAGTCACAGACACTATTGTGTAACTATCCCCGAAATTCTAC
CCAAATTGCTTCTGTCTGTTAAATGGAATTCTAGAGATGAAGTAGCCCAGATGTATTGCTTGGTAAAAGA
TTGGCCTCCAATCAAACCTGAACAGGCTATGGAACTTCTGGACTGTAATTACCCAGATCCTATGGTTCGA
GGTTTTGCTGTTCGGTGCTTGGAAAAATATTTAACAGATGACAAACTTTCTCAGTATTTAATTCAGCTAG
TACAGGTCCTAAAATATGAACAATATTTGGATAACTTGCTTGTGAGATTTTTACTGAAGAAAGCATTGAC
TAATCAAAGGATTGGGCACTTTTTCTTTTGGCATTTAAAATCTGAGATGCACAATAAAACAGTTAGCCAG
AGGTTTGGCCTGCTTTTGGAGTCCTATTGTCGTGCATGTGGGATGTATTTGAAGCACCTGAATAGGCAAG
TCGAGGCAATGGAAAAGCTCATTAACTTAACTGACATTCTCAAACAGGAGAAGAAGGATGAAACACAAAA
GGTACAGATGAAGTTTTTAGTTGAGCAAATGAGGCGACCAGATTTCATGGATGCTCTACAGGGCTTTCTG
TCTCCTCTAAACCCTGCTCATCAACTAGGAAACCTCAGGCTTGAAGAGTGTCGAATTATGTCCTCTGCAA
AAAGGCCACTGTGGTTGAATTGGGAGAACCCAGACATCATGTCAGAGTTACTGTTTCAGAACAATGAGAT
CATCTTTAAAAATGGGGATGATTTACGGCAAGATATGCTAACACTTCAAATTATTCGTATTATGGAAAAT
ATCTGGCAAAATCAAGGTCTTGATCTTCGAATGTTACCTTATGGTTGTCTGTCAATCGGTGACTGTGTGG
GACTTATTGAGGTGGTGCGAAATTCTCACACTATTATGCAAATTCAGTGCAAAGGCGGCTTGAAAGGTGC
ACTGCAGTTCAACAGCCACACACTACATCAGTGGCTCAAAGACAAGAACAAAGGAGAAATATATGATGCA
GCCATTGACCTGTTTACACGTTCATGTGCTGGATACTGTGTAGCTACCTTCATTTTGGGAATTGGAGATC
GTCACAATAGTAACATCATGGTGAAAGACGATGGACAACTGTTTCATATAGATTTTGGACACTTTTTGGA
TCACAAGAAGAAAAAATTTGGTTATAAACGAGAACGTGTGCCATTTGTTTTGACACAGGATTTCTTAATA
GTGATTAGTAAAGGAGCCCAAGAATGCACAAAGACAAGAGAATTTGAGAGGTTTCAGGAGATGTGTTACA
AGGCTTATCTAGCTATTCGACAGCATGCCAATCTCTTCATAAATCTTTTCTCAATGATGCTTGGCTCTGG
AATGCCAGAACTACAATCTTTTGATGACATTGCATACATTCGAAAGACCCTAGCCTTAGATAAAACTGAG
CAAGAGGCTTTGGAGTATTTCATGAAACAAATGAATGATGCACATCATGGTGGCTGGACAACAAAAATGG
ATTGGATCTTCCACACAATTAAACAGCATGCATTGAACTAGCTCGAGGGGGGGCCCGGTACCTTAATTAA
TTAAGGTACCAGGTAAGTGTACCCAATTCGCCCTATAGTGAGTCGTATTACAATTCACTCGATCGCCCTT
CCCAACAGTTGCGCAGCCTGAATGGCGAATGGAGATCCAATTTTTAAGTGTATAATGTGTTAAACTACTG
ATTCTAATTGTTTGTGTATTTTAGATTCACAGTCCCAAGGCTCATTTCAGGCCCCTCAGTCCTCACAGTC
TGTTCATGATCATAATCAGCCATACCACATTTGTAGAGGTTTTACTTGCTTTAAAAAACCTCCCACACCT
CCCCCTGAACCTGAAACATAAAATGAATGCAATTGTTGTTGTTAACTTGTTTATTGCAGCTTATAATGGT
TACAAATAAAGCAATAGCATCACAAATTTCACAAATAAAGCATTTTTTTCACTGCATTCTAGTTGTGGTT
TGTCCAAACTCATCAATGTATCTTAACGCGTAAATTGTAAGCGTTAATATTTTGTTAAAATTCGCGTTAA
ATTTTTGTTAAATCAGCTCATTTTTTAACCAATAGGCCGAAATCGGCAAAATCCCTTATAAATCAAAAGA
ATAGACCGAGATAGGGT
[37 nt withheld, positions 4498-4534]
AAAGAACGTGGACTCCAACGTCAAAGG
[49 nt withheld, positions 4562-4610]
T
[91 nt withheld, positions 4612-4702]
G
[124 nt withheld, positions 4704-4827]
CAGGTGGCACTTTTCGGGGAAATGTGCGCGGAACCCCTATTTGTTTATTTTTCTAAATACATTCAAATAT
GTATCCGCTCATGAGACAATAACCCTGATAAATGCTTCAATAATATTGAAAAAGGAAGAATCCTGAGGCG
GAAAGAACCAGCTGTGGAATGTGTGTCAGTTAGGGTGTGGAAAGTCCCCAGGCTCCCCAGCAGGCAGAAG
TATGCAAAGCATGCATCTCAATTAGTCAGCAACCAGGTGTGGAAAGTCCCCAGGCTCCCCAGCAGGCAGA
AGTATGCAAAGCATGCATCTCAATTAGTCAGCAACCATAGTCCCGCCCCTAACTCCGCCCATCCCGCCCC
TAACTCCGCCCAGTTCCGCCCATTCTCCGCCCCATGGCTGACTAATTTTTTTTATTTATGCAGAGGCCGA
GGCCGCCTCGGCCTCTGAGCTATTCCAGAAGTAGTGAGGAGGCTTTTTTGGAGGCCTAGGCTTTTGCAAA
GATCGATCAAGAGACAGGATGAGGATCGTTTCGCATGATTGAACAAGATGGATTGCACGCAGGTTCTCCG
GCCGCTTGGGTGGAGAGGCTATTCGGCTATGACTGGGCACAACAGACAATCGGCTGCTCTGATGCCGCCG
TGTTCCGGCTGTCAGCGCAGGGGCGCCCGGTTCTTTTTGTCAAGACCGACCTGTCCGGTGCCCTGAATGA
ACTGCAAGACGAGGCAGCGCGGCTATCGTGGCTGGCCACGACGGGCGTTCCTTGCGCAGCTGTGCTCGAC
GTTGTCACTGAAGCGGGAAGGGACTGGCTGCTATTGGGCGAAGTGCCGGGGCAGGATCTCCTGTCATCTC
ACCTTGCTCCTGCCGAGAAAGTATCCATCATGGCTGATGCAATGCGGCGGCTGCATACGCTTGATCCGGC
TACCTGCCCATTCGACCACCAAGCGAAACATCGCATCGAGCGAGCACGTACTCGGATGGAAGCCGGTCTT
GTCGATCAGGATGATCTGGACGAAGAACATCAGGGGCTCGCGCCAGCCGAACTGTTCGCCAGGCTCAAGG
CGAGCATGCCCGACGGCGAGGATCTCGTCGTGACCCATGGCGATGCCTGCTTGCCGAATATCATGGTGGA
AAATGGCCGCTTTTCTGGATTCATCGACTGTGGCCGGCTGGGTGTGGCGGACCGCTATCAGGACATAGCG
TTGGCTACCCGTGATATTGCTGAAGAACTTGGCGGCGAATGGGCTGACCGCTTCCTCGTGCTTTACGGTA
TCGCCGCTCCCGATTCGCAGCGCATCGCCTTCTATCGCCTTCTTGACGAGTTCTTCTGAGCGGGACTCTG
GGGTTCGAAATGACCGACCAAGCGACGCCCAACCTGCCATCACGAGATTTCGATTCCACCGCCGCCTTCT
ATGAAAGGTTGGGCTTCGGAATCGTTTTCCGGGACGCCGGCTGGATGATCCTCCAGCGCGGGGATCTCAT
GCTGGAGTTCTTCGCCCACCCTAGGGGGAGGCTAACTGAAACACGGAAGGAGACAATACCGGAAGGAACC
CGCGCTATGACGGCAATAAAAAGACAGAATAAAACGCACGGTGTTGGGTCGTTTGTTCATAAACGCGGGG
TTCGGTCCCAGGGCTGGCACTCTGTCGATACCCCACCGAGACCCCATTGGGGCCAATACGCCCGCGTTTC
TTCCTTTTCCCCACCCCACCCCCCAAGTTCGGGTGAAGGCCCAGGGCTCGCAGCCAACGTCGGGGCGGCA
GGCCCTGCCATAGCCTCAGGTTACTCATATATACTTTAGATTGATTTAAAACTTCATTTTTAATTTAAAA
GGATCTAGGTGAAGATCCTTTTTGATAATCTCATGACCAAAATCCCTTAACGTGAGTTTTCGTTCCACTG
AGCGTCAGACCCCGTAGAAAAGATCAAAGGATCTTCTTGAGATCCTTTTTTTCTGCGCGTAATCTGCTGC
TTGCAAACAAAAAAACCACCGCTACCAGCGGTGGTTTGTTTGCCGGATCAAGAGCTACCAACTCTTTTTC
CGAAGGTAACTGGCTTCAGCAGAGCGCAGATACCAAATACTGTTCTTCTAGTGTAGCCGTAGTTAGGCCA
CCACTTCAAGAACTCTGTAGCACCGCCTACATACCTCGCTCTGCTAATCCTGTTACCAGTGGCTGCTGCC
AGTGGCGATAAGTCGTGTCTTACCGGGTTGGACTCAAGACGATAGTTACCGGATAAGGCGCAGCGGTCGG
GCTGAACGGGGGGTTCGTGCACACAGCCCAGCTTGGAGCGAACGACCTACACCGAACTGAGATACCTACA
GCGTGAGCTATGAGAAAGCGCCACGCTTCCCGAAGGGAGAAAGGCGGACAGGTATCCGGTAAGCGGCAGG
GTCGGAACAGGAGAGCGCACGAGGGAGCTTCCAGGGGGAAACGCCTGGTATCTTTATAGTCCTGTCGGGT
TTCGCCACCTCTGACTTGAGCGTCGATTTTTGTGATGCTCGTCAGGGGGGCGGAGCCTATGGAAAAACGC
CAGCAACGCGGCCTTTTTACGGTTCCTGGCCTTTTGCTGGCCTTTTGCTCACATGTTCTTTCCTGCGTTA
TCCCCTGATTCTGTGGATAACCGTATTACCGCCATGCATTAGTTATTAATAGTAATCAATTACGGGGTCA
TTAGTTCATAGCCCATATATGGAGTTCCG
Features (pLannotate 1.2.2; 22 found; start..end, strand, type, name):
      1..304     +  enhancer       CMV enhancer: human cytomegalovirus immediate early enhancer
    305..508     +  promoter       CMV promoter: human cytomegalovirus (CMV) immediate early promoter
    554..572     +  promoter       T3 promoter: promoter for bacteriophage T3 RNA polymerase
    585..608     +  misc_feature   MCS (fragment): pBluescript multiple cloning site
    616..640     +  CDS            3xFLAG (fragment): three tandem FLAG® epitope tags
    648..675     +  misc_feature   MCS (fragment): pBluescript multiple cloning site
    685..3888    +  CDS            PIK3CA: PK3CA_HUMAN - Experimental evidence at protein level: Swiss-Prot protein existence level 1. Phosphoinositide-3-kinase (PI3K) phosphorylates phosphatidylinositol (PI) and its phosphorylated derivatives at position 3 of the inositol ring to produce 3-phosphoinositides (PubMed:15135396, PubMed:23936502, PubMed:28676499). Uses ATP and PtdIns(4,5)P2 (phosphatidylinositol 4,5-bisphosphate) to generate phosphatidylinositol 3,4,5-trisphosphate (PIP3) (PubMed:15135396, PubMed:28676499). PIP3 plays a key role by recruiting PH domain- containing proteins to the membrane, including AKT1 and PDPK1, activat
   3892..3912    +  misc_feature   MCS (fragment): pBluescript multiple cloning site
   3952..3970    -  promoter       T7 promoter: promoter for bacteriophage T7 RNA polymerase
   3980..4019    +  CDS            lacZα (fragment): LacZα fragment of β-galactosidase; lacZ fragment
   4029..4084    +  intron         small t intron (fragment): SV40 (simian virus 40) small t antigen intron
   4084..4221    +  CDS            large T antigen (fragment): large T antigen from SV40 (simian virus 40)
   4244..4365    +  polyA_signal   SV40 poly(A) signal: SV40 polyadenylation signal
   4399..4827    -  rep_origin     f1 ori (sequence partly withheld): f1 bacteriophage origin of replication; arrow indicates direction of (+) strand synthesis
   4854..4956    +  promoter       AmpR promoter: bla
   4960..5317    +  promoter       SV40 promoter: SV40 enhancer and early promoter
   5352..6146    +  CDS            NeoR/KanR: aminoglycoside phosphotransferase from Tn5; aph(3')-II (or nptII); confers resistance to neomycin, kanamycin, and G418 (Geneticin®)
   6167..6319    +  CDS            ble (fragment): BLE_KLEPN - Experimental evidence at protein level: Swiss-Prot protein existence level 1. Binding protein with a strong affinity to the bleomycin family of antibiotics. Binds to CL990; an antimitotic-antibiotic compound. From Klebsiella pneumoniae.
   6378..6425    +  polyA_signal   HSV TK poly(A) signal: herpes simplex virus thymidine kinase polyadenylation signal (Cole and Stacy, 1985)
   6516..6532    -  polyA_signal   bGH poly(A) signal (fragment): bovine growth hormone polyadenylation signal
   6754..7342    +  rep_origin     ori: high-copy-number ColE1/pMB1/pBR322/pUC origin of replication
   7457..7516    +  enhancer       CMV enhancer (fragment): human cytomegalovirus immediate early enhancer
