[The description below was written by a language model from this plasmid's Addgene catalogue record and pLannotate feature annotations shown in this document.]
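Description:
PIK3CA - Exon9 E545K is a mammalian expression plasmid built on the Stratagene pCMV-Tag 2A backbone (recorded as pCMV2-Tag 2A). It carries the human PIK3CA coding sequence, which encodes the p110 alpha catalytic subunit of phosphatidylinositol 3-kinase, with the exon 9 substitution E545K. The roughly 3.2 kb open reading frame lies downstream of the human cytomegalovirus immediate early enhancer and promoter. It is fused at its N terminus to a backbone-encoded FLAG epitope, which the automated annotation picks up as a partial 3xFLAG match. Transcripts terminate at an SV40 polyadenylation signal. T3 and T7 phage promoters flank the cloning region and serve as sequencing primer sites. The insert was placed by restriction cloning, with a destroyed EcoRV/XmnI junction at the 5′ end and an intact XhoI site at the 3′ end.

The plasmid is propagated in E. coli from a high-copy ColE1/pUC-type origin, and an f1 origin is also present. A single Tn5 aminoglycoside phosphotransferase gene provides both selections. A bacterial bla-type promoter drives it for kanamycin resistance, and the SV40 enhancer/early promoter, paired with an HSV TK polyadenylation signal, drives it for G418 selection in mammalian cells. Several small annotated fragments (lacZα, ble, bGH poly(A), SV40 small t intron and large T) appear to be backbone remnants or partial matches rather than functional units.

The depositor notes five further amino acid differences from the NCBI reference (N114D, L177S, T322A, A400V, L404P), which are stated not to alter protein function as described in the associated publication. That publication reported frequent PIK3CA mutations in human cancers. The construct is suited to expressing FLAG-tagged mutant p110 alpha in transiently or stably transfected mammalian cells.
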