Addgene plasmid #16642: PIK3CA - Exon9 E545K
Depositing lab: Bert Vogelstein. Publication: High frequency of mutations of the PIK3CA gene in human cancers. Samuels Y, Wang Z, Bardelli A, Silliman N, Ptak J, Szabo S, Yan H, Gazdar A, Powell SM, Riggins GJ, Willson JK, Markowitz S, Kinzler KW, Vogelstein B, Velculescu VE. Science. 2004 Apr 23. 304(5670):554. 10.1126/science.1096502 PubMed 15016963.
Backbone
  Vector backbone: pCMV2-Tag 2A
  Backbone manufacturer: Stratagene
  Backbone size w/o insert (bp): 4300
  Vector type: Mammalian Expression
  Selectable markers: Neomycin (select with G418)
Growth in bacteria
  Bacterial resistance: Kanamycin, 50 μg/mL
  Growth temperature: 37°C
  Growth strain: DH5alpha
  Copy number: High Copy
Gene/Insert
  Gene/Insert name: PIK3CA E545K (alt names: Phosphatidylinositol 3-kinase; p110 alpha)
  Species: H. sapiens (human)
  Mutation: E545K; see note below
  Entrez Gene: PIK3CA (a.k.a. CCM4, CLAPO, CLOVE, CWS5, HMH, MCAP, MCM, MCMTC, PI3K, PI3K-alpha, p110-alpha)
  Tag / fusion protein: Flag (N terminal on backbone)
  Cloning method: Restriction Enzyme; 5′ cloning site EcoRV / XmnI (destroyed during cloning); 3′ cloning site XhoI (not destroyed)
  Sequencing primers: 5′ T3; 3′ T7
Terms and licenses: Academic/Nonprofit Terms; Industry Terms: Not Available to Industry
Depositor comments: This plasmid has several discrepancies in the ORF compared to the NCBI reference (NM_006218.3): N114D, L177S, T322A, A400V, L404P. These mutations do not alter the function of the encoded protein as described in the associated publication.
How to cite: PIK3CA - Exon9 E545K was a gift from Bert Vogelstein (Addgene plasmid # 16642 ; http://n2t.net/addgene:16642 ; RRID:Addgene_16642)
