>Addgene plasmid #16642 | PIK3CA - Exon9 E545K | addgene partial sequence | sequence record 23037 | 16642 with hPIK3CA-F(TGGCCAGTACCTCATGGATT)
AATCCAATAAAGAAACTCCATGCTTAGAGTTGGAGTTTGACTGGTTCAGCAGTGTGGTAAAGTTCCCAGA
TATGTCAGTGATTGAAGAGCATGCCAATTGGTCTGTATCCCGAGAAGCAGGATTTAGCTATTCCCACGCA
GGACTGAGTAACAGACTAGCTAGAGACAATGAATTAAGGGAAAATGACAAAGAACAGCTCAAAGCAATTT
CTACACGAGATCCTCTCTCTGAAATCACTAAGCAGGAGAAAGATTTTCTATGGAGTCACAGACACTATTG
TGTAACTATCCCCGAAATTCTACCCAAATTGCTTCTGTCTGTTAAATGGAATTCTAGAGATGAAGTAGCC
CAGATGTATTGCTTGGTAAAAGATTGGCCTCCAATCAAACCTGAACAGGCTATGGAACTTCTGGACTGTA
ATTACCCAGATCCTATGGTTCGAGGTTTTGCTGTTCGGTGCTTGGAAAAATATTTAACAGATGACAAACT
TTCTCAGTATTTAATTCAGCTAGTACAGGTCCTAAAATATGAACAATATTTGGATAACTTGCTTGTGAGA
TTTTTACTGAAGAAAGCATTGACTAATCAAAGGATTGGGCACTTTTTCTTTTGGCATTTAAAATCTGAGA
TGCACAATAAAACAGTTAGCCAGAGGTTTGGCCTGCTTTTGGAGTCCTATTGTCGTGCATGTGGGATGTA
TTTGAAGCACCTGAATAGGCAAGTCGAGGCAATGGAAAAGCTCATTAACTTAACTGACATTCTCAAACAG
GAGAAGAAGGATGAAACACAAAAGGTACAGATGAAGTTTTTAGTTGAGCAAATGAGGCGACCAGATTTCA
TGGATGCTCTACAGGGCTTTCTGTCTCCTCTAAACCCTGCTCATCACTAGGAACCTCNGGCTGGAAGAGT
GTCGAATTATGTCCT
