>Addgene plasmid #16642 | PIK3CA - Exon9 E545K | addgene partial sequence | sequence record 23038 | 16642 with CMV-F
AGCGACTGGTTAGTGACCGTCAGATCCGCTAGCGATTACGCCAAGCTCGAAATTAACCCTCACTAAAGGG
AACAAAAGCTGGAGCTCCACCGCGGTGGCGGCCGCCACCATGGATTACAAGGATGACGACGATAAGGCCC
GGGCGGATCCCCCGGGCTGCAGGAATTCGATAGTTCGAACCATGCCTCCAAGACCATCATCAGGTGAACT
GTGGGGCATCCACTTGATGCCCCCAAGAATCCTAGTAGAATGTTTACTACCAAATGGAATGATAGTGACT
TTAGAATGCCTCCGCGAGGCTACATTAATAACCATAAAGCATGAACTATTTAAAGAAGCAAGAAAATACC
CCCTCCATCAACTTCTTCAAGATGAATCTTCTTACATTTTCGTAAGTGTTACTCAAGAAGCAGAAAGGGA
AGAATTTTTTGATGAAACAAGACGACTTTGTGACCTTCGGCTTTTTCAACCCTTTTTAAAAGTAATTGAA
CCAGTAGGCAACCGTGAAGAAAAGATCCTCGATCGAGAAATTGGTTTTGCTATCGGCATGCCAGTGTGTG
AATTTGATATGGTTAAAGATCCAGAAGTACAGGACTTCCGAAGAAATATTCTGAACGTTTGTAAAGAAGC
TGTGGATCTTAGGGACCTCAATTCACCTCATAGTAGAGCAATGTATGTCTATCCTCCAAATGTAGAATCT
TCACCAGAATCGCCAAAGCACATATACAATAAATTAGATAAAGGGCAAATAATAGTGGTGATCTGGGTAA
TAGTTTCTCCAAAATAATGACAAGCAGAAGTATACTCTGAAAATCAACCATGACTGTGTACCAGAACAAG
TAATTGCTGAAGCAATCAGGAAAAAACTCGAAGTATGTTGCTATCCTCTGAACACTAAAACTCTGTG
