>Addgene plasmid #16642 | PIK3CA - Exon9 E545K | addgene partial sequence | sequence record 23039 | T7 5'-TAATACGACTCACTATAGGG-3'
TAATTAATTAAGGNACCGGGCCCCCCCTCGAGCTAGTTCAATGCATGCTGTTTAATTGTGTGGAAGATCC
AATCCATTTTTGTTGTCCAGCCACCATGATGTGCATCATTCATTTGTTTCATGAAATACTCCAAAGCCTC
TTGCTCAGTTTTATCTAAGGCTAGGGTCTTTCGAATGTATGCAATGTCATCAAAAGATTGTAGTTCTGGC
ATTCCAGAGCCAAGCATCATTGAGAAAAGATTTATGAAGAGATTGGCATGCTGTCGAATAGCTAGATAAG
CCTTGTAACACATCTCCTGAAACCTCTCAAATTCTCTTGTCTTTGTGCATTCTTGGGCTCCTTTACTAAT
CACTATTAAGAAATCCTGTGTCAAAACAAATGGCACACGTTCTCGTTTATAACCAAATTTTTTCTTCTTG
TGATCCAAAAAGTGTCCAAAATCTATATGAAACAGTTGTCCATCGTCTTTCACCATGATGTTACTATTGT
GACGATCTCCAATTCCCAAAATGAAGGTAGCTACACAGTATCCAGCACATGAACGTGTAAACAGGTCAAT
GGCTGCATCATATATTTCTCCTTTGTTCTTGTCTTTGAGCCACTGATGTAGTGTGTGGCTGTTGAACTGC
AGTGCACCTTTCAAGCCGCCTTTGCACTGAATTTGCATAATAGTGTGAGAATTTCGCACCACCTCAATAA
GTCCCACACAGTCACCGATTGACAGACAACCATAAGGTAACATTCGAAGATCAAGACCTTGATTTTGCCA
GATATTTTCCATAATACGAATAATTTGAAGTGTTAGCATATCTTGCCGTAAATCATCCCCATTTTTAAAG
ATGATCTCATTGTTCTGAAACAGTAACTCTGACATGATGTCTGGGTTCTCCCAATTCAACCACAGTGGCC
TTTTTGCAGAGGACATAATTCGACACTCTTCAAGCCTGAGGTTCTANT
